Addgene plasmid #35978: MDH1-PGK-FLAG-TAT-86-E
Depositing lab: Susana Valente. Depositing organization: UF Scripps Biomedical Research. Publication: Didehydro-cortistatin A inhibits HIV-1 Tat mediated neuroinflammation and prevents potentiation of cocaine reward in Tat transgenic mice. Mediouni S, Jablonski J, Paris JJ, Clementz MA, Thenin-Houssier S, McLaughlin JP, Valente ST. Curr HIV Res. 2015;13(1):64-79. PubMed 25613133.
Backbone
  Vector backbone: MDH1-PGK-GFP_2.0
  Backbone manufacturer: Addgene Plasmid Repository
  Backbone size w/o insert (bp): 6963
  Vector type: Mammalian Expression, Retroviral, RNAi
Growth in bacteria
  Bacterial resistance: Ampicillin, 100 μg/mL
  Growth temperature: 37°C
  Growth strain: DH5alpha
  Copy number: High Copy
Gene/Insert
  Gene/Insert name: transactivating protein (alt name: tat; p14)
  Species: Human Immunodeficiency Virus
  Insert size (bp): 258
  Mutation: From the "E" HIV clade
  GenBank ID: 155871
  Entrez Gene: tat (a.k.a. HIV1gp5)
  Tag / fusion protein: Flag (N terminal on insert)
  Cloning method: Restriction Enzyme; 5′ cloning site NotI (not destroyed); 3′ cloning site SalI (not destroyed)
  Sequencing primers: 5′ mPGK fwd; 3′ H1 primer
Terms and licenses: Academic/Nonprofit Terms; Industry Terms: Not Available to Industry
How to cite: MDH1-PGK-FLAG-TAT-86-E was a gift from Susana Valente (Addgene plasmid # 35978 ; http://n2t.net/addgene:35978 ; RRID:Addgene_35978)
