[The description below was written by a language model from this plasmid's Addgene catalogue record and pLannotate feature annotations shown in this document.]
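Description:
MDH1-PGK-FLAG-TAT-86-E is a murine gammaretroviral (MSCV/MMLV-type) expression vector built on the MDH1-PGK-GFP_2.0 backbone, in which the insert has been cloned between NotI and SalI sites downstream of the PGK promoter. It is propagated in E. coli as a high-copy plasmid through a ColE1/pUC-type origin and selected with ampicillin via the β-lactamase gene. The remaining bacterial annotations (fragments of lacI, lacZα, rop, bom and the tetracycline resistance gene) are non-functional remnants of earlier cloning vectors.

The retroviral portion runs from a murine embryonic stem cell virus 5′ LTR through the Ψ packaging signal, a truncated start-codon-less gag segment and a pol region carrying the splice acceptor. These elements allow the transcript to be packaged when gag, pol and env are supplied in trans by a packaging system. Downstream, the mouse phosphoglycerate kinase 1 promoter drives the payload: an N-terminal FLAG epitope (annotated as 3xFLAG with an enterokinase site) fused to the HIV-1 transactivator Tat. The catalogue lists this as a 258 bp insert derived from clade E, and the name implies the 86-residue form. A human H1 RNA polymerase III promoter sits in reverse orientation within the 3′ LTR region. This is a backbone feature intended for short hairpin RNA expression, which explains the RNAi classification, but no hairpin is annotated or recorded here.

The construct serves for transient or retrovirally transduced stable expression of epitope-tagged Tat in mammalian cells, allowing detection or pull-down through FLAG. The associated publication concerns Tat-mediated neuroinflammation and its inhibition by didehydro-cortistatin A. No mammalian selection marker or fluorescent reporter is annotated.
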