Features (pLannotate 1.2.2; 22 found; start..end, strand, type, name):
    580..921     +  misc_feature   MESV Ψ: packaging signal of murine embryonic stem cell virus
    988..1404    +  CDS            gag (truncated): truncated Moloney murine leukemia virus (MMLV) gag gene lacking the start codon
   1411..1778    +  misc_feature   pol region: Moloney murine leukemia virus (MMLV) pol region containing the splice acceptor site
   1796..2296    +  promoter       PGK promoter: mouse phosphoglycerate kinase 1 promoter
   2309..2374    +  CDS            3xFLAG: three tandem FLAG® epitope tags, followed by an enterokinase cleavage site
   2393..2647    +  CDS            tat: TAT_HV1Z2 - Experimental evidence at protein level: Swiss-Prot protein existence level 1. Extracellular circulating Tat can be endocytosed by surrounding uninfected cells via the binding to several surface receptors such as CD26, CXCR4, heparan sulfate proteoglycans (HSPG) or LDLR. Neurons are rarely infected, but they internalize Tat via their LDLR. Through its interaction with nuclear HATs, Tat is potentially able to control the acetylation-dependent cellular gene expression. Modulates the expression of many cellular genes involved in cell survival, proliferation or in coding for cytokines o
   2719..2749    +  LTR            3' LTR (ΔU3) (fragment): self-inactivating 3' long terminal repeat (LTR) from Moloney murine leukemia virus
   2771..2861    -  promoter       H1 promoter: human H1 RNA promoter
   2870..3356    +  LTR            3' LTR (fragment): 3' long terminal repeat from murine embryonic stem cell virus
   3549..3565    -  protein_bind   lac operator: The lac repressor binds to the lac operator to inhibit transcription in E. coli. This inhibition can be relieved by adding lactose or isopropyl-β-D-thiogalactopyranoside (IPTG). lac repressor encoded by lacI
   3573..3603    -  promoter       lac promoter: promoter for the E. coli lac operon
   3618..3639    -  protein_bind   CAP binding site: CAP binding activates transcription in the presence of cAMP. E. coli catabolite activator protein
   3652..3744    -  CDS            lacI (fragment): lac repressor; lacI; The lac repressor binds to the lac operator to inhibit transcription in E. coli. This inhibition can be relieved by adding lactose or isopropyl-β-D-thiogalactopyranoside (IPTG).
   3927..4515    -  rep_origin     ori: high-copy-number ColE1/pMB1/pBR322/pUC origin of replication
   4686..5546    -  CDS            AmpR: β-lactamase; bla; confers resistance to ampicillin, carbenicillin, and related antibiotics
   5547..5651    -  promoter       AmpR promoter: bla
   5746..5781    +  CDS            rop (fragment): Rop protein, which maintains plasmids at low copy number; rop
   5883..5982    +  misc_feature   bom (fragment): basis of mobility region from pBR322
   5988..6142    -  CDS            lacZα (fragment): LacZα fragment of β-galactosidase; lacZ fragment
   6150..6425    -  CDS            TcR (fragment): tetracycline efflux protein; tet; confers resistance to tetracycline
   6423..6523    +  CDS            env (fragment): murine leukemia virus gPr80 envelope polyprotein precursor; env; proteolytically cleaved into gp70SU and p15TM subunits
   6565..516     +  LTR            5' LTR (across the origin): 5' long terminal repeat from murine embryonic stem cell virus
>Addgene plasmid #35978 | MDH1-PGK-FLAG-TAT-86-E | depositor full sequence | sequence record 44479 | MDH1-PGK-FLAG-TAT-86-E sequence 6566 bps
TGAAAGACCCCACCTGTAGGTTTGGCAAGCTAGCTTAAGTAACGCCATTTTGCAAGGCATGGAAAATACA
TAACTGAGAATAGAGAAGTTCAGATCAAGGTTAGGAACAGAGAGACAGCAGAATATGGGCCAAACAGGAT
ATCTGTGGTAAGCAGTTCCTGCCCCGGCTCAGGGCCAAGAACAGATGGTCCCCAGATGCGGTCCCGCCCT
CAGCAGTTTCTAGAGAACCATCAGATGTTTCCAGGGTGCCCCAAGGACCTGAAAATGACCCTGTGCCTTA
TTTGAACTAACCAATCAGTTCGCTTCTCGCTTCTGTTCGCGCGCTTCTGCTCCCCGAGCTCAATAAAAGA
GCCCACAACCCCTCACTCGGCGCGCCAGTCCTCCGATAGACTGCGTCGCCCGGGTACCCGTATTCCCAAT
AAAGCCTCTTGCTGTTTGCATCCGAATCGTGGACTCGCTGATCCTTGGGAGGGTCTCCTCAGATTGATTG
ACTGCCCACCTCGGGGGTCTTTCATTTGGAGGTTCCACCGAGATTTGGAGACCCCTGCCTAGGGACCACC
GACCCCCCCGCCGGGAGGTAAGCTGGCCAGCGGTCGTTTCGTGTCTGTCTCTGTCTTTGTGCGTGTTTGT
GCCGGCATCTAATGTTTGCGCCTGCGTCTGTACTAGTTAGCTAACTAGCTCTGTATCTGGCGGACCCGTG
GTGGAACTGACGAGTTCTGAACACCCGGCCGCAACCCTGGGAGACGTCCCAGGGACTTTGGGGGCCGTTT
TTGTGGCCCGACCTGAGGAAGGGAGTCGATGTGGAATCCGACCCCGTCAGGATATGTGGTTCTGGTAGGA
GACGAGAACCTAAAACAGTTCCCGCCTCCGTCTGAATTTTTGCTTTCGGTTTGGAACCGAAGCCGCGCGT
CTTGTCTGCTGCAGCGCTGCAGCATCGTTCTGTGTTGTCTCTGTCTGACTGTGTTTCTGTATTTGTCTGA
AAATTAGGGCCAGACTGTTACCACTCCCTTAAGTTTGACCTTAGGTCACTGGAAAGATGTCGAGCGGATC
GCTCACAACCAGTCGGTAGATGTCAAGAAGAGACGTTGGGTTACCTTCTGCTCTGCAGAATGGCCAACCT
TTAACGTCGGATGGCCGCGAGACGGCACCTTTAACCGAGACCTCATCACCCAGGTTAAGATCAAGGTCTT
TTCACCTGGCCCGCATGGACACCCAGACCAGGTCCCCTACATCGTGACCTGGGAAGCCTTGGCTTTTGAC
CCCCCTCCCTGGGTCAAGCCCTTTGTACACCCTAAGCCTCCGCCTCCTCTTCCTCCATCCGCCCCGTCTC
TCCCCCTTGAACCTCCTCGTTCGACCCCGCCTCGATCCTCCCTTTATCCAGCCCTCACTCCTTCTCTAGG
CGCCGGAATTAGATCTTATATGGGGCACCCCCGCCCCTTGTAAACTTCCCTGACCCTGACATGACAAGAG
TTACTAACAGCCCCTCTCTCCAAGCTCACTTACAGGCTCTCTACTTAGTCCAGCACGAAGTCTGGAGACC
TCTGGCGGCAGCCTACCAAGAACAACTGGACCGACCGGTGGTACCTCACCCTTACCGAGTCGGCGACACA
GTGTGGGTCCGCCGACACCAGACTAAGAACCTAGAACCTCGCTGGAAAGGACCTTACACAGTCCTGCTGA
CCACCCCCACCGCCCTCAAAGTAGACGGCATCGCAGCTTGGATACACGCCGCCCACGTGAAGGCTGCCGA
CCCCGGGGGTGGACCATCCTCTAGACTGCCGGATCAATTCCTACCGGGTAGGGGAGGCGCTTTTCCCAAG
GCAGTCTGGAGCATGCGCTTTAGCGGCCCCGCTGGGCACTTGGCGCTACACAAGTGGCCTCTGGCCTCGC
ACACATTCCACATCCACCGGTAGGCGCCAACCGGCTCCGTTCTTTGGTGGCCCCTTCGCGCCACCTTCTA
CTCCTCCCCTAGTCAGGAAGTTCCCCCCCGCCCCGCAGCTCGCGTCGTGCAGGACGTGACAAATGGAAGT
AGCACGTCTCACTAGTCTCGTGCAGATGGACAGCACCGCTGAGCAATGGAAGCGGGTAGGCCTTTGGGGC
AGCGGCCAATAGCAGCTTTGGCTCCTTCGCTTTCTGGGCTCAGAGGCTGGGAAGGGGTGGGTCCGGGGGC
GGGCTCAGGGGCGGGCTCAGGGGCGGGGCGGGCGCCCGAAGGTCCTCCGGAGGCCCGGCATTCTGCACGC
TTCAAAAGCGCACGTCTGCCGCGCTGTTCTCCTCTTCCTCATCTCCGGGCCTTTCGACCTGCACCATGGA
CTACAAAGACCATGACGGTGATTATAAAGATCATGACATCGATTACAAGGATGACGATGACAAGCTTGCG
GCCGCGAATTCAGAGCCGGTAGATCCTAACCTAGAGCCCTGGAATCATCCGGGAAGTCAGCCTACAACTG
CTTGTAGCAAGTGTTACTGTAAAAAATGTTGCTGGCATTGCCAACTATGCTTTCTGAAAAAAGGCTTAGG
CATCTCACACGGCAGGAAGAAGCGGAAGCACCGACGAGGAACTCCTCAGAGCAGTAAGGATCATCAAACT
CCTATACCAGAGCAACCCCTTCCCATCATCAGAGGGAACCCGACAGACCCGAAAGAACAGTAGGTCGACC
TGCAGCCAAGCTTATCGATAAAATAAAAGATTTTATTTAGTCTCCAGAAAAAGGGGGGAATGAAAGACCC
CACCTGTAGGTTTGGCAAGAATTCGTTTAAACGGGCTCGAGTGGTCTCATACAGAACTTATAAGATTCCC
AAATCCAAAGACATTTCACGTTTATGGTGATTTCCCAGAACACATAGCGACATGCAAATATTGGGATCCG
CTAGCTTAAGTAACGCCATTTTGCAAGGCATGGAAAATACATAACTGAGAATAGAGAAGTTCAGATCAAG
GTTAGGAACAGAGAGACAGCAGAATATGGGCCAAACAGGATATCTGTGGTAAGCAGTTCCTGCCCCGGCT
CAGGGCCAAGAACAGATGGTCCCCAGATGCGGTCCCGCCCTCAGCAGTTTCTAGAGAACCATCAGATGTT
TCCAGGGTGCCCCAAGGACCTGAAAATGACCCTGTGCCTTATTTGAACTAACCAATCAGTTCGCTTCTCG
CTTCTGTTCGCGCGCTTCTGCTCCCCGAGCTCAATAAAAGAGCCCACAACCCCTCACTCGGCGCGCCAGT
CCTCCGATAGACTGCGTCGCCCGGGTACCCGTGTATCCAATAAACCCTCTTGCAGTTGCATCCGACTTGT
GGTCTCGCTGTTCCTTGGGAGGGTCTCCTCTGAGTGATTGACTACCCGTCAGCGGGGGTCTTTCATGGGT
AACAGTTTCTTGAAGTTGGAGAACAACATTCTGAGGGTAGGAGTCGAATATTAAGTAATCCTGACTCAAT
TAGCCACTGTTTTGAATCCACATACTCCAATACTCCTGAAATAGTTCATTATGGACAGCGCAGAAGAGCT
GGGGAGAATTAATTCGTAATCATGGTCATAGCTGTTTCCTGTGTGAAATTGTTATCCGCTCACAATTCCA
CACAACATACGAGCCGGAAGCATAAAGTGTAAAGCCTGGGGTGCCTAATGAGTGAGCTAACTCACATTAA
TTGCGTTGCGCTCACTGCCCGCTTTCCAGTCGGGAAACCTGTCGTGCCAGCTGCATTAATGAATCGGCCA
ACGCGCGGGGAGAGGCGGTTTGCGTATTGGGCGCTCTTCCGCTTCCTCGCTCACTGACTCGCTGCGCTCG
GTCGTTCGGCTGCGGCGAGCGGTATCAGCTCACTCAAAGGCGGTAATACGGTTATCCACAGAATCAGGGG
ATAACGCAGGAAAGAACATGTGAGCAAAAGGCCAGCAAAAGGCCAGGAACCGTAAAAAGGCCGCGTTGCT
GGCGTTTTTCCATAGGCTCCGCCCCCCTGACGAGCATCACAAAAATCGACGCTCAAGTCAGAGGTGGCGA
AACCCGACAGGACTATAAAGATACCAGGCGTTTCCCCCTGGAAGCTCCCTCGTGCGCTCTCCTGTTCCGA
CCCTGCCGCTTACCGGATACCTGTCCGCCTTTCTCCCTTCGGGAAGCGTGGCGCTTTCTCATAGCTCACG
CTGTAGGTATCTCAGTTCGGTGTAGGTCGTTCGCTCCAAGCTGGGCTGTGTGCACGAACCCCCCGTTCAG
CCCGACCGCTGCGCCTTATCCGGTAACTATCGTCTTGAGTCCAACCCGGTAAGACACGACTTATCGCCAC
TGGCAGCAGCCACTGGTAACAGGATTAGCAGAGCGAGGTATGTAGGCGGTGCTACAGAGTTCTTGAAGTG
GTGGCCTAACTACGGCTACACTAGAAGGACAGTATTTGGTATCTGCGCTCTGCTGAAGCCAGTTACCTTC
GGAAAAAGAGTTGGTAGCTCTTGATCCGGCAAACAAACCACCGCTGGTAGCGGTGGTTTTTTTGTTTGCA
AGCAGCAGATTACGCGCAGAAAAAAAGGATCTCAAGAAGATCCTTTGATCTTTTCTACGGGGTCTGACGC
TCAGTGGAACGAAAACTCACGTTAAGGGATTTTGGTCATGAGATTATCAAAAAGGATCTTCACCTAGATC
CTTTTAAATTAAAAATGAAGTTTTAAATCAATCTAAAGTATATATGAGTAAACTTGGTCTGACAGTTACC
AATGCTTAATCAGTGAGGCACCTATCTCAGCGATCTGTCTATTTCGTTCATCCATAGTTGCCTGACTCCC
CGTCGTGTAGATAACTACGATACGGGAGGGCTTACCATCTGGCCCCAGTGCTGCAATGATACCGCGAGAC
CCACGCTCACCGGCTCCAGATTTATCAGCAATAAACCAGCCAGCCGGAAGGGCCGAGCGCAGAAGTGGTC
CTGCAACTTTATCCGCCTCCATCCAGTCTATTAATTGTTGCCGGGAAGCTAGAGTAAGTAGTTCGCCAGT
TAATAGTTTGCGCAACGTTGTTGCCATTGCTACAGGCATCGTGGTGTCACGCTCGTCGTTTGGTATGGCT
TCATTCAGCTCCGGTTCCCAACGATCAAGGCGAGTTACATGATCCCCCATGTTGTGCAAAAAAGCGGTTA
GCTCCTTCGGTCCTCCGATCGTTGTCAGAAGTAAGTTGGCCGCAGTGTTATCACTCATGGTTATGGCAGC
ACTGCATAATTCTCTTACTGTCATGCCATCCGTAAGATGCTTTTCTGTGACTGGTGAGTACTCAACCAAG
TCATTCTGAGAATAGTGTATGCGGCGACCGAGTTGCTCTTGCCCGGCGTCAATACGGGATAATACCGCGC
CACATAGCAGAACTTTAAAAGTGCTCATCATTGGAAAACGTTCTTCGGGGCGAAAACTCTCAAGGATCTT
ACCGCTGTTGAGATCCAGTTCGATGTAACCCACTCGTGCACCCAACTGATCTTCAGCATCTTTTACTTTC
ACCAGCGTTTCTGGGTGAGCAAAAACAGGAAGGCAAAATGCCGCAAAAAAGGGAATAAGGGCGACACGGA
AATGTTGAATACTCATACTCTTCCTTTTTCAATATTATTGAAGCATTTATCAGGGTTATTGTCTCATGAG
CGGATACATATTTGAATGTATTTAGAAAAATAAACAAATAGGGGTTCCGCGCACATTTCCCCGAAAAGTG
CCACCTGACGTCTAAGAAACCATTATTATCATGACATTAACCTATAAAAATAGGCGTATCACGAGGCCCT
TTCGTCTCGCGCGTTTCGGTGATGACGGTGAAAACCTCTGACACATGCAGCTCCCGGAGACGGTCACAGC
TTGTCTGTAAGCGGATGCCGGGAGCAGACAAGCCCGTCAGGGCGCGTCAGCGGGTGTTGGCGGGTGTCGG
GGCTGGCTTAACTATGCGGCATCAGAGCAGATTGTACTGAGAGTGCACCATATGCGGTGTGAAATACCGC
ACAGATGCGTAAGGAGAAAATACCGCATCAGGCGCCATTCGCCATTCAGGCTGCGCAACTGTTGGGAAGG
GCGATCGGTGCGGGCCTCTTCGCTATTACGCCAGCTGGCGAAAGGGGGATGTGCTGCAAGGCGATTAAGT
TGGGTAACGCCAGGGTTTTCCCAGTCACGACGTTGTAAAACGACGGCCAGTGCCAAGCTCGCTCTCCCTT
ATGCGACTCCTGCATTAGGAAGCAGCCCAGTAGTAGGTTGAGGCCGTTGAGCACCGCCGCCGCAAGGAAT
GGTGCATGCAAGGAGATGGCGCCCAACAGTCCCCCGGCCACGGGGCCTGCCACCATACCCACGCCGAAAC
AAGCGCTCATGAGCCCGAAGTGGCGAGCCCGATCTTCCCCATCGGTGATGTCGGCGATATAGGCGCCAGC
AACCGCACCTGTGGCGCCGGTGATGCCGGCCACGATGCGTCCGGCGTAGAGGATCGATTAGTCCAATTTG
TTAAAGACAGGATATCAGTGGTCCAGGCTCTAGTTTTGACTCAACAATATCACCAGCTGAAGCCTATAGA
GTACGAGCCATAGATAAAATAAAAGATTTTATTTAGTCTCCAGAAAAAGGGGGGAA
