>Addgene plasmid #35978 | MDH1-PGK-FLAG-TAT-86-E | addgene partial sequence | sequence record 45209 | mPGK-F 5'-cattctgcacgcttcaaaag-3'
TCTCCGGGCCTTTCGACCTGCACCATGGACTACAAAGACCATGACGGTGATTATAAAGATCATGACATCG
ATTACAAGGATGACGATGACAAGCTTGCGGCCGCGAATTCAGAGCCGGTAGATCCTAACCTAGAGCCCTG
GAATCATCCGGGAAGTCAGCCTACAACTGCTTGTAGCAAGTGTTACTGTAAAAAATGTTGCTGGCATTGC
CAACTATGCTTTCTGAAAAAAGGCTTAGGCATCTCACACGGCAGGAAGAAGCGGAAGCACCGACGAGGAA
CTCCTCAGAGCAGTAAGGATCATCAAACTCCTATACCAGAGCAACCCCTTCCCATCATCAGAGGGAACCC
GACAGACCCGAAAGAACAGTAGGTCGACCTGCAGCCAAGCTTATCGATAAAATAAAAGATTTTATTTAGT
CTCCAGAAAAAGGGGGGAATGAAAGACCCCACCTGTAGGTTTGGCAAGAATTCGTTTAAACGGGCTCGAG
TGGTCTCATACAGAACTTATAAGATTCCCAAATCCAAAGACATTTCACGTTTATGGTGATTTCCCAGAAC
ACATAGCGACATGCAAATATTGGGATCCGCTAGCTTAAGTAACGCCATTTTGCAAGGCATGGAAAATACA
TAACTGAGAATAGAGAAGTTCAGATCAAGGTTAGGAACAGAGAGACAGCAGAATATGGGCCAAACAGGAT
ATCTGTGGTAAGCAGTTCCTGCCCCGGCTCAGGGCCAAGAACAGATGGTCCCCAGATGCGGTCCCGCCCT
CAGCAGTTTCTAGAGAACCATCAGATGTTTCCAGGGTGCCCCAAGGACCTGAAATGACCCTGTGCCTTAT
TTGAACTAACCAATCAGTTC
